>Addgene plasmid #159617 | pET-Sfp | addgene full sequence | sequence record 315213 | Addgene NGS Result
TAATACGACTCACTATAGGGGAATTGTGAGCGGATAACAATTCCCCTCTAGAAATAATTTTGTTTAACTT
TAAGAAGGAGATATACATATGAAGATTTACGGAATTTATATGGACCGCCCGCTTTCACAGGAAGAAAATG
AACGGTTCATGACTTTCATATCACCTGAAAAACGGGAGAAATGCCGGAGATTTTATCATAAAGAAGATGC
TCACCGCACCCTGCTGGGAGATGTGCTCGTTCGCTCAGTCATAAGCAGGCAGTATCAGTTGGACAAATCC
GATATCCGCTTTAGCACGCAGGAATACGGGAAGCCGTGCATCCCTGATCTTCCCGACGCTCATTTCAACA
TTTCTCACTCCGGCCGCTGGGTCATTGGTGCGTTTGATTCACAGCCGATCGGCATAGATATCGAAAAAAC
GAAACCGATCAGCCTTGAGATCGCCAAGCGCTTCTTTTCAAAAACAGAGTACAGCGACCTTTTAGCAAAA
GACAAGGACGAGCAGACAGACTATTTTTATCATCTATGGTCAATGAAAGAAAGCTTTATCAAACAGGAAG
GCAAAGGCTTATCGCTTCCGCTTGATTCCTTTTCAGTGCGCCTGCATCAGGACGGACAAGTATCCATTGA
GCTTCCGGACAGCCATTCCCCATGCTATATCAAAACGTATGAGGTCGATCCCGGCTACAAAATGGCTGTA
TGCGCCGCACACCCTGATTTCCCCGAGGATATCACAATGGTCTCGTACGAAGAGCTTTTACTCGAGCACC
ACCACCACCACCACTGAGATCCGGCTGCTAACAAAGCCCGAAAGGAAGCTGAGTTGGCTGCTGCCACCGC
TGAGCAATAACTAGCATAACCCCTTGGGGCCTCTAAACGGGTCTTGAGGGGTTTTTTGCTGAAAGGAGGA
ACTATATCCGGATTGGCGAATGGG
[124 nt withheld, positions 935-1058]
C
[91 nt withheld, positions 1060-1150]
A
[49 nt withheld, positions 1152-1200]
CCTTTGACGTTGGAGTCCACGTTCTTT
[37 nt withheld, positions 1228-1264]
ACCCTATCTCGGTCTATTCTTTTGATTTATAAGGGATTTTGCCGATTTCGGCCTATTGGTTAAAAAATGA
GCTGATTTAACAAAAATTTAACGCGAATTTTAACAAAATATTAACGCTTACAATTTAGGTGGCACTTTTC
GGGGAAATGTGCGCGGAACCCCTATTTGTTTATTTTTCTAAATACATTCAAATATGTATCCGCTCATGAA
TTAATTCTTAGAAAAACTCATCGAGCATCAAATGAAACTGCAATTTATTCATATCAGGATTATCAATACC
ATATTTTTGAAAAAGCCGTTTCTGTAATGAAGGAGAAAACTCACCGAGGCAGTTCCATAGGATGGCAAGA
TCCTGGTATCGGTCTGCGATTCCGACTCGTCCAACATCAATACAACCTATTAATTTCCCCTCGTCAAAAA
TAAGGTTATCAAGTGAGAAATCACCATGAGTGACGACTGAATCCGGTGAGAATGGCAAAAGTTTATGCAT
TTCTTTCCAGACTTGTTCAACAGGCCAGCCATTACGCTCGTCATCAAAATCACTCGCATCAACCAAACCG
TTATTCATTCGTGATTGCGCCTGAGCGAGACGAAATACGCGATCGCTGTTAAAAGGACAATTACAAACAG
GAATCGAATGCAACCGGCGCAGGAACACTGCCAGCGCATCAACAATATTTTCACCTGAATCAGGATATTC
TTCTAATACCTGGAATGCTGTTTTCCCGGGGATCGCAGTGGTGAGTAACCATGCATCATCAGGAGTACGG
ATAAAATGCTTGATGGTCGGAAGAGGCATAAATTCCGTCAGCCAGTTTAGTCTGACCATCTCATCTGTAA
CATCATTGGCAACGCTACCTTTGCCATGTTTCAGAAACAACTCTGGCGCATCGGGCTTCCCATACAATCG
ATAGATTGTCGCACCTGATTGCCCGACATTATCGCGAGCCCATTTATACCCATATAAATCAGCATCCATG
TTGGAATTTAATCGCGGCCTAGAGCAAGACGTTTCCCGTTGAATATGGCTCATAACACCCCTTGTATTAC
TGTTTATGTAAGCAGACAGTTTTATTGTTCATGACCAAAATCCCTTAACGTGAGTTTTCGTTCCACTGAG
CGTCAGACCCCGTAGAAAAGATCAAAGGATCTTCTTGAGATCCTTTTTTTCTGCGCGTAATCTGCTGCTT
GCAAACAAAAAAACCACCGCTACCAGCGGTGGTTTGTTTGCCGGATCAAGAGCTACCAACTCTTTTTCCG
AAGGTAACTGGCTTCAGCAGAGCGCAGATACCAAATACTGTCCTTCTAGTGTAGCCGTAGTTAGGCCACC
ACTTCAAGAACTCTGTAGCACCGCCTACATACCTCGCTCTGCTAATCCTGTTACCAGTGGCTGCTGCCAG
TGGCGATAAGTCGTGTCTTACCGGGTTGGACTCAAGACGATAGTTACCGGATAAGGCGCAGCGGTCGGGC
TGAACGGGGGGTTCGTGCACACAGCCCAGCTTGGAGCGAACGACCTACACCGAACTGAGATACCTACAGC
GTGAGCTATGAGAAAGCGCCACGCTTCCCGAAGGGAGAAAGGCGGACAGGTATCCGGTAAGCGGCAGGGT
CGGAACAGGAGAGCGCACGAGGGAGCTTCCAGGGGGAAACGCCTGGTATCTTTATAGTCCTGTCGGGTTT
CGCCACCTCTGACTTGAGCGTCGATTTTTGTGATGCTCGTCAGGGGGGCGGAGCCTATGGAAAAACGCCA
GCAACGCGGCCTTTTTACGGTTCCTGGCCTTTTGCTGGCCTTTTGCTCACATGTTCTTTCCTGCGTTATC
CCCTGATTCTGTGGATAACCGTATTACCGCCTTTGAGTGAGCTGATACCGCTCGCCGCAGCCGAACGACC
GAGCGCAGCGAGTCAGTGAGCGAGGAAGCGGAAGAGCGCCTGATGCGGTATTTTCTCCTTACGCATCTGT
GCGGTATTTCACACCGCAATGGTGCACTCTCAGTACAATCTGCTCTGATGCCGCATAGTTAAGCCAGTAT
ACACTCCGCTATCGCTACGTGACTGGGTCATGGCTGCGCCCCGACACCCGCCAACACCCGCTGACGCGCC
CTGACGGGCTTGTCTGCTCCCGGCATCCGCTTACAGACAAGCTGTGACCGTCTCCGGGAGCTGCATGTGT
CAGAGGTTTTCACCGTCATCACCGAAACGCGCGAGGCAGCTGCGGTAAAGCTCATCAGCGTGGTCGTGAA
GCGATTCACAGATGTCTGCCTGTTCATCCGCGTCCAGCTCGTTGAGTTTCTCCAGAAGCGTTAATGTCTG
GCTTCTGATAAAGCGGGCCATGTTAAGGGCGGTTTTTTCCTGTTTGGTCACTGATGCCTCCGTGTAAGGG
GGATTTCTGTTCATGGGGGTAATGATACCGATGAAACGAGAGAGGATGCTCACGATACGGGTTACTGATG
ATGAACATGCCCGGTTACTGGAACGTTGTGAGGGTAAACAACTGGCGGTATGGATGCGGCGGGACCAGAG
AAAAATCACTCAGGGTCAATGCCAGCGCTTCGTTAATACAGATGTAGGTGTTCCACAGGGTAGCCAGCAG
CATCCTGCGATGCAGATCCGGAACATAATGGTGCAGGGCGCTGACTTCCGCGTTTCCAGACTTTACGAAA
CACGGAAACCGAAGACCATTCATGTTGTTGCTCAGGTCGCAGACGTTTTGCAGCAGCAGTCGCTTCACGT
TCGCTCGCGTATCGGTGATTCATTCTGCTAACCAGTAAGGCAACCCCGCCAGCCTAGCCGGGTCCTCAAC
GACAGGAGCACGATCATGCGCACCCGTGGGGCCGCCATGCCGGCGATAATGGCCTGCTTCTCGCCGAAAC
GTTTGGTGGCGGGACCAGTGACGAAGGCTTGAGCGAGGGCGTGCAAGATTCCGAATACCGCAAGCGACAG
GCCGATCATCGTCGCGCTCCAGCGAAAGCGGTCCTCGCCGAAAATGACCCAGAGCGCTGCCGGCACCTGT
CCTACGAGTTGCATGATAAAGAAGACAGTCATAAGTGCGGCGACGATAGTCATGCCCCGCGCCCACCGGA
AGGAGCTGACTGGGTTGAAGGCTCTCAAGGGCATCGGTCGAGATCCCGGTGCCTAATGAGTGAGCTAACT
TACATTAATTGCGTTGCGCTCACTGCCCGCTTTCCAGTCGGGAAACCTGTCGTGCCAGCTGCATTAATGA
ATCGGCCAACGCGCGGGGAGAGGCGGTTTGCGTATTGGGCGCCAGGGTGGTTTTTCTTTTCACCAGTGAG
ACGGGCAACAGCTGATTGCCCTTCACCGCCTGGCCCTGAGAGAGTTGCAGCAAGCGGTCCACGCTGGTTT
GCCCCAGCAGGCGAAAATCCTGTTTGATGGTGGTTAACGGCGGGATATAACATGAGCTGTCTTCGGTATC
GTCGTATCCCACTACCGAGATGTCCGCACCAACGCGCAGCCCGGACTCGGTAATGGCGCGCATTGCGCCC
AGCGCCATCTGATCGTTGGCAACCAGCATCGCAGTGGGAACGATGCCCTCATTCAGCATTTGCATGGTTT
GTTGAAAACCGGACATGGCACTCCAGTCGCCTTCCCGTTCCGCTATCGGCTGAATTTGATTGCGAGTGAG
ATATTTATGCCAGCCAGCCAGACGCAGACGCGCCGAGACAGAACTTAATGGGCCCGCTAACAGCGCGATT
TGCTGGTGACCCAATGCGACCAGATGCTCCACGCCCAGTCGCGTACCGTCTTCATGGGAGAAAATAATAC
TGTTGATGGGTGTCTGGTCAGAGACATCAAGAAATAACGCCGGAACATTAGTGCAGGCAGCTTCCACAGC
AATGGCATCCTGGTCATCCAGCGGATAGTTAATGATCAGCCCACTGACGCGTTGCGCGAGAAGATTGTGC
ACCGCCGCTTTACAGGCTTCGACGCCGCTTCGTTCTACCATCGACACCACCACGCTGGCACCCAGTTGAT
CGGCGCGAGATTTAATCGCCGCGACAATTTGCGACGGCGCGTGCAGGGCCAGACTGGAGGTGGCAACGCC
AATCAGCAACGACTGTTTGCCCGCCAGTTGTTGTGCCACGCGGTTGGGAATGTAATTCAGCTCCGCCATC
GCCGCTTCCACTTTTTCCCGCGTTTTCGCAGAAACGTGGCTGGCCTGGTTCACCACGCGGGAAACGGTCT
GATAAGAGACACCGGCATACTCTGCGACATCGTATAACGTTACTGGTTTCACATTCACCACCCTGAATTG
ACTCTCTTCCGGGCGCTATCATGCCATACCGCGAAAGGTTTTGCGCCATTCGATGGTGTCCGGGATCTCG
ACGCTCTCCCTTATGCGACTCCTGCATTAGGAAGCAGCCCAGTAGTAGGTTGAGGCCGTTGAGCACCGCC
GCCGCAAGGAATGGTGCATGCAAGGAGATGGCGCCCAACAGTCCCCCGGCCACGGGGCCTGCCACCATAC
CCACGCCGAAACAAGCGCTCATGAGCCCGAAGTGGCGAGCCCGATCTTCCCCATCGGTGATGTCGGCGAT
ATAGGCGCCAGCAACCGCACCTGTGGCGCCGGTGATGCCGGCCACGATGCGTCCGGCGTAGAGGATCGAG
ATCGATCTCGATCCCGCGAAAT
Features (pLannotate 1.2.2; 19 found; start..end, strand, type, name):
      1..19      +  promoter       T7 promoter: promoter for bacteriophage T7 RNA polymerase
     20..44      +  protein_bind   lac operator: The lac repressor binds to the lac operator to inhibit transcription in E. coli. This inhibition can be relieved by adding lactose or isopropyl-β-D-thiogalactopyranoside (IPTG). lac repressor encoded by lacI
     59..81      +  RBS            RBS: efficient ribosome binding site from bacteriophage T7 gene 10 (Olins and Rangwala, 1989)
     89..760     +  CDS            sfp: SFP_BACSU - Also known as lpa-8. Experimental evidence at protein level: Swiss-Prot protein existence level 1. Activates the seven peptidyl carrier protein (PCP) domains of the first three subunits (SrfAA, SrfAB and SrfAC) of surfactin synthetase by transferring the 4'-phosphopantetheinyl moiety of coenzyme A (CoA) to a serine residue. Required for cells of B.subtilis to become producers of the lipopeptide antibiotics surfactin and plipastatin B1. From Bacillus subtilis (strain 168).
    767..784     +  CDS            9xHis (fragment): 9xHis affinity tag
    794..843     +  CDS            SET1 (fragment): solubility-enhancement tag derived from T7 phage gene 10B
    851..898     +  terminator     T7 terminator: transcription terminator for bacteriophage T7 RNA polymerase
    935..1363    +  rep_origin     f1 ori (sequence partly withheld): f1 bacteriophage origin of replication; arrow indicates direction of (+) strand synthesis
   1416..1473    +  promoter       AmpR promoter (fragment): bla
   1482..2297    -  CDS            KanR: aminoglycoside phosphotransferase; aph(3')-Ia; confers resistance to kanamycin in bacteria or G418 (Geneticin®) in eukaryotes
   2419..3007    +  rep_origin     ori: high-copy-number ColE1/pMB1/pBR322/pUC origin of replication
   3193..3332    -  misc_feature   bom: basis of mobility region from pBR322
   3434..3625    -  CDS            rop: Rop protein, which maintains plasmids at low copy number; rop
   3642..4022    +  CDS            YPB1_ECOLX: Protein predicted: Swiss-Prot protein existence level 4. From Escherichia coli.
   4094..4385    -  CDS            TcR (fragment): tetracycline efflux protein; tet; confers resistance to tetracycline
   4400..4421    -  protein_bind   CAP binding site: CAP binding activates transcription in the presence of cAMP. E. coli catabolite activator protein
   4434..5516    -  CDS            lacI: lac repressor; lacI; The lac repressor binds to the lac operator to inhibit transcription in E. coli. This inhibition can be relieved by adding lactose or isopropyl-β-D-thiogalactopyranoside (IPTG).
   5517..5594    -  promoter       lacI promoter: lacI
   5602..5881    -  CDS            TcR (fragment): tetracycline efflux protein; tet; confers resistance to tetracycline
