[The description below was written by a language model from this plasmid's Addgene catalogue record and pLannotate feature annotations shown in this document.]
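Description:
pET-Sfp is a bacterial expression plasmid of about 5.9 kb, built on a pET-series backbone, for producing the Bacillus subtilis phosphopantetheinyl transferase Sfp in E. coli. It is selected with kanamycin through an aph(3')-Ia resistance gene and replicates from a ColE1/pBR322-type origin. This origin is accompanied by the bom mobility region and the rop gene, which normally holds copy number down, although the catalogue lists copy number as unknown. An f1 origin is also present, along with leftover tetracycline-resistance fragments from the pBR322 ancestry, which are not functional markers.

The Sfp coding sequence was cloned between NdeI and XhoI sites, both retained, and is fused at its C terminus to a hexahistidine tag for metal-affinity purification. The annotation software labels this tag as a partial 9xHis match. Transcription is driven by a T7 promoter followed directly by a lac operator, with the strong T7 gene 10 ribosome binding site upstream and a T7 terminator downstream. The plasmid also carries lacI, so expression stays repressed until induction with IPTG, in a host that supplies T7 RNA polymerase. A short "SET1" fragment annotated after the His tag lies in the vector sequence ahead of the terminator and is probably an incidental match rather than part of the product.

Sfp transfers the 4'-phosphopantetheinyl group of coenzyme A onto a serine in carrier protein domains. The associated work uses the purified enzyme for site-specific labeling of proteins carrying short peptide tags. The depositor notes that the plasmid tends to multimerize, which usually does not affect function but may reduce transformation efficiency.
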