Addgene plasmid #159617: pET-Sfp
Purpose: Expression plasmid for Sfp phosphopantetheinyl transferase
Depositing lab: Christopher T Walsh & Jun Yin. Depositing organization: Harvard Medical School. Publication: Genetically encoded short peptide tags for orthogonal protein labeling by Sfp and AcpS phosphopantetheinyl transferases. Zhou Z, Cironi P, Lin AJ, Xu Y, Hrvatin S, Golan DE, Silver PA, Walsh CT, Yin J. ACS Chem Biol. 2007 May 22;2(5):337-46. doi: 10.1021/cb700054k. Epub 2007 Apr 27. PubMed 17465518.
Backbone
  Vector backbone: pET
  Vector type: Bacterial Expression
Growth in bacteria
  Bacterial resistance: Kanamycin, 50 μg/mL
  Growth temperature: 37°C
  Growth strain: DH5alpha
  Copy number: Unknown
Gene/Insert
  Gene/Insert name: Sfp
  Species: Bacillus subtilis
  Insert size (bp): 699
  Tag / fusion protein: 6HIS (C terminal on insert)
  Cloning method: Restriction Enzyme; 5′ cloning site NdeI (not destroyed); 3′ cloning site XhoI (not destroyed)
  Sequencing primers: 5′ T7; 3′ T7-term
Terms and licenses: Academic/Nonprofit Terms; Industry Terms: Not Available to Industry
Depositor comments: This plasmid has been found to be somewhat prone to multimerization. Multimerization often does not impact plasmid function, but may reduce transformation efficiencies. You may need to screen multiple colonies to isolate the monomeric version of this plasmid. If you still have trouble isolating the monomeric version, you might consider linearizing, gel extracting, re-ligating, and transforming the plasmid.
How to cite: pET-Sfp was a gift from Christopher T Walsh & Jun Yin (Addgene plasmid # 159617 ; http://n2t.net/addgene:159617 ; RRID:Addgene_159617)
