>Addgene plasmid #159617 | pET-Sfp | depositor partial sequence | sequence record 309582 | pET-Sfp sequence 760 bps
GAATAATTTTGTTTAACTTTAAGAAGGAGATATACATATGAAGATTTACGGAATTTATATGGACCGCCCG
CTTTCACAGGAAGAAAATGAACGGTTCATGACTTTCATATCACCTGAAAAACGGGAGAAATGCCGGAGAT
TTTATCATAAAGAAGATGCTCACCGCACCCTGCTGGGAGATGTGCTCGTTCGCTCAGTCATAAGCAGGCA
GTATCAGTTGGACAAATCCGATATCCGCTTTAGCACGCAGGAATACGGGAAGCCGTGCATCCCTGATCTT
CCCGACGCTCATTTCAACATTTCTCACTCCGGCCGCTGGGTCATTGGTGCGTTTGATTCACAGCCGATCG
GCATAGATATCGAAAAAACGAAACCGATCAGCCTTGAGATCGCCAAGCGCTTCTTTTCAAAAACAGAGTA
CAGCGACCTTTTAGCAAAAGACAAGGACGAGCAGACAGACTATTTTTATCATCTATGGTCAATGAAAGAA
AGCTTTATCAAACAGGAAGGCAAAGGCTTATCGCTTCCGCTTGATTCCTTTTCAGTGCGCCTGCATCAGG
ACGGACAAGTATCCATTGAGCTTCCGGACAGCCATTCCCCATGCTATATCAAAACGTATGAGGTCGATCC
CGGCTACAAAATGGCTGTATGCGCCGCACACCCTGATTTCCCCGAGGATATCACAATGGTCTCGTACGAA
GAGCTTTTACTCGAGCACCACCACCACCACCACTGAGATCCGGCTGCTAACAAAGCCCGA
